>Addgene plasmid #83860 | pDONR-IAA27_no stop | depositor full sequence | sequence record 161917 | pDONR-IAA27_no stop sequence 3465 bps
CTTTCCTGCGTTATCCCCTGATTCTGTGGATAACCGTATTACCGCCTTTGAGTGAGCTGATACCGCTCGC
CGCAGCCGAACGACCGAGCGCAGCGAGTCAGTGAGCGAGGAAGCGGAAGAGCGCCCAATACGCAAACCGC
CTCTCCCCGCGCGTTGGCCGATTCATTAATGCAGCTGGCACGACAGGTTTCCCGACTGGAAAGCGGGCAG
TGAGCGCAACGCAATTAATACGCGTACCGCTAGCCAGGAAGAGTTTGTAGAAACGCAAAAAGGCCATCCG
TCAGGATGGCCTTCTGCTTAGTTTGATGCCTGGCAGTTTATGGCGGGCGTCCTGCCCGCCACCCTCCGGG
CCGTTGCTTCACAACGTTCAAATCCGCTCCCGGCGGATTTGTCCTACTCAGGAGAGCGTTCACCGACAAA
CAACAGATAAAACGAAAGGCCCAGTCTTCCGACTGAGCCTTTCGTTTTATTTGATGCCTGGCAGTTCCCT
ACTCTCGCGTTAACGCTAGCATGGATGTTTTCCCAGTCACGACGTTGTAAAACGACGGCCAGTCTTAAGC
TCGGGCCCCAAATAATGATTTTATTTTGACTGATAGTGACCTGTTCGTTGCAACAAATTGATGAGCAATG
CTTTTTTATAATGCCAACTTTGTACAAAAAAGCAGGCTTCAAAATGTCTGTATCTGTAGCAGCAGAGCAT
GATTACATAGGTTTGTCAGAGTTTCCAACCATGGAAGCAACAACAATGTCTGACAAAACCAAAACCAGAG
ACAATAACAACGGTCTCAATTTCAAGGCTACCGAGTTAAGACTCGGTTTACCCGGTTCTGAGTCGCCGGA
GCGAGTCGACTCAAGATTCTTGGCTCTCAACAAGAGTAGCTGTCCCGTGTCAGGTGCCAAAAGGGTGTTC
TCCGACGCTATTAACGACTCTAACAAATGGGTCTTCTCTCCTGGATCCACTACTGCTACTGGTGATGTCG
GCTCGGGTTCTGGTCCCCGTACCTCCGTCGTTAAAGATGGAAAGTCGACAACTTTCACTAAACCGGCTGT
TCCGGTTAAGGAGAAGAAGAGCTCTGCTACAGCTCCAGCTTCAAAAGCACAAGTGGTGGGATGGCCACCA
ATAAGATCATTCAGGAAGAACTCAATGGCTTCTTCTCAATCTCAGAAACCTGGTAATAACTCAGAGACTG
AAGAAGCAGAAGCTAAGTCTGGACCAGAACAACCTTGCTTGTATGTCAAAGTGAGTATGGAAGGTGCTCC
TTACTTGAGGAAAATCGATCTCAAGACTTACAAAAGCTACCTTGAGCTCTCTTCTGCTCTTGAGAAGATG
TTCAGTTGCTTCACCATTGGTCAGTTTGGTTCTCATGGAGGGTGTGGCAGAGATGGGTTAAACGAGAGTC
GCTTGACTGATCTCTTGCGTGGTTCTGAGTATGTTGTAACCTATGAAGATAAAGACAGTGACTGGATGCT
GGTCGGAGATGTCCCTTGGGAAATGTTTATATGCTCCTGCAAGAAGCTGAGAATCATGAAGAGCTCTGAG
GCTATCGGCTTAGCTCCAAGGGTGATGGAGAAGTGCAGAAGCAGGAACCACCCAGCTTTCTTGTACAAAG
TTGGCATTATAAGAAAGCATTGCTTATCAATTTGTTGCAACGAACAGGTCACTATCAGTCAAAATAAAAT
CATTATTTGCCATCCAGCTGATATCCCCTATAGTGAGTCGTATTACATGGTCATAGCTGTTTCCTGGCAG
CTCTGGCCCGTGTCTCAAAATCTCTGATGTTACATTGCACAAGATAAAATAATATCATCATGAACAATAA
AACTGTCTGCTTACATAAACAGTAATACAAGGGGTGTTATGAGCCATATTCAACGGGAAACGTCGAGGCC
GCGATTAAATTCCAACATGGATGCTGATTTATATGGGTATAAATGGGCTCGCGATAATGTCGGGCAATCA
GGTGCGACAATCTATCGCTTGTATGGGAAGCCCGATGCGCCAGAGTTGTTTCTGAAACATGGCAAAGGTA
GCGTTGCCAATGATGTTACAGATGAGATGGTCAGACTAAACTGGCTGACGGAATTTATGCCTCTTCCGAC
CATCAAGCATTTTATCCGTACTCCTGATGATGCATGGTTACTCACCACTGCGATCCCCGGAAAAACAGCA
TTCCAGGTATTAGAAGAATATCCTGATTCAGGTGAAAATATTGTTGATGCGCTGGCAGTGTTCCTGCGCC
GGTTGCATTCGATTCCTGTTTGTAATTGTCCTTTTAACAGCGATCGCGTATTTCGTCTCGCTCAGGCGCA
ATCACGAATGAATAACGGTTTGGTTGATGCGAGTGATTTTGATGACGAGCGTAATGGCTGGCCTGTTGAA
CAAGTCTGGAAAGAAATGCATAAACTTTTGCCATTCTCACCGGATTCAGTCGTCACTCATGGTGATTTCT
CACTTGATAACCTTATTTTTGACGAGGGGAAATTAATAGGTTGTATTGATGTTGGACGAGTCGGAATCGC
AGACCGATACCAGGATCTTGCCATCCTATGGAACTGCCTCGGTGAGTTTTCTCCTTCATTACAGAAACGG
CTTTTTCAAAAATATGGTATTGATAATCCTGATATGAATAAATTGCAGTTTCATTTGATGCTCGATGAGT
TTTTCTAATCAGAATTGGTTAATTGGTTGTAACACTGGCAGAGCATTACGCTGACTTGACGGGACGGCGC
AAGCTCATGACCAAAATCCCTTAACGTGAGTTACGCGTCGTTCCACTGAGCGTCAGACCCCGTAGAAAAG
ATCAAAGGATCTTCTTGAGATCCTTTTTTTCTGCGCGTAATCTGCTGCTTGCAAACAAAAAAACCACCGC
TACCAGCGGTGGTTTGTTTGCCGGATCAAGAGCTACCAACTCTTTTTCCGAAGGTAACTGGCTTCAGCAG
AGCGCAGATACCAAATACTGTTCTTCTAGTGTAGCCGTAGTTAGGCCACCACTTCAAGAACTCTGTAGCA
CCGCCTACATACCTCGCTCTGCTAATCCTGTTACCAGTGGCTGCTGCCAGTGGCGATAAGTCGTGTCTTA
CCGGGTTGGACTCAAGACGATAGTTACCGGATAAGGCGCAGCGGTCGGGCTGAACGGGGGGTTCGTGCAC
ACAGCCCAGCTTGGAGCGAACGACCTACACCGAACTGAGATACCTACAGCGTGAGCTATGAGAAAGCGCC
ACGCTTCCCGAAGGGAGAAAGGCGGACAGGTATCCGGTAAGCGGCAGGGTCGGAACAGGAGAGCGCACGA
GGGAGCTTCCAGGGGGAAACGCCTGGTATCTTTATAGTCCTGTCGGGTTTCGCCACCTCTGACTTGAGCG
TCGATTTTTGTGATGCTCGTCAGGGGGGCGGAGCCTATGGAAAAACGCCAGCAACGCGGCCTTTTTACGG
TTCCTGGCCTTTTGCTGGCCTTTTGCTCACATGTT
Features (pLannotate 1.2.2; 10 found; start..end, strand, type, name):
    121..213     +  CDS            lacI (fragment): lac repressor; lacI; The lac repressor binds to the lac operator to inhibit transcription in E. coli. This inhibition can be relieved by adding lactose or isopropyl-β-D-thiogalactopyranoside (IPTG).
    268..295     -  terminator     rrnB T2 terminator: transcription terminator T2 from the E. coli rrnB gene
    427..470     +  terminator     rrnB T1 terminator: Escherichia coli rrnB; transcription terminator T1 from the E. coli rrnB gene
    517..553     -  CDS            lacZα (fragment): LacZα fragment of β-galactosidase; lacZ fragment
    569..668     +  protein_bind   attL1: mutant version of attL; recombination site for the Gateway® LR reaction LR Clonase™
    674..1588    +  CDS            IAA27: IAA27_ARATH - Also known as PAP2. Experimental evidence at protein level: Swiss-Prot protein existence level 1. Aux/IAA proteins are short-lived transcriptional factors that function as repressors of early auxin response genes at low auxin concentrations. Repression is thought to result from the interaction with auxin response factors (ARFs), proteins that bind to the auxin- responsive promoter element (AuxRE). Formation of heterodimers with ARF proteins may alter their ability to modulate early auxin response genes expression. From Arabidopsis thaliana (Mouse-ear cress).
   1590..1689    -  protein_bind   attL2: mutant version of attL; recombination site for the Gateway® LR reaction LR Clonase™
   1707..1725    -  promoter       T7 promoter: promoter for bacteriophage T7 RNA polymerase
   1859..2668    +  CDS            KanR: aminoglycoside phosphotransferase; aph(3')-Ia; confers resistance to kanamycin in bacteria or G418 (Geneticin®) in eukaryotes
   2815..3403    +  rep_origin     ori: high-copy-number ColE1/pMB1/pBR322/pUC origin of replication
