[The description below was written by a language model from this plasmid's Addgene catalogue record and pLannotate feature annotations shown in this document.]
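Description:
pDONR-IAA27_no stop is a Gateway entry clone built on the Invitrogen pDONR221 donor backbone, carrying the Arabidopsis thaliana IAA27 coding sequence (also known as PAP2, AT4G29080) with its stop codon removed. The 3,465 bp plasmid is maintained in E. coli through a high-copy ColE1/pUC-type origin of replication and selected with kanamycin via an aminoglycoside phosphotransferase (KanR) gene. The catalogue lists the copy number as unknown, although the annotated origin is of the high-copy class.

The IAA27 open reading frame sits between attL1 and attL2 sites, showing that the gene has already been recombined into the donor vector and is ready for an LR Clonase reaction to move it into any attR-containing destination vector. Because the stop codon is absent, the coding sequence can read through the downstream att site into a C-terminal tag or fusion partner supplied by the destination vector. The plasmid has no promoter positioned for expressing the insert. The rrnB T1 and T2 terminators upstream of attL1 insulate the cloning region from read-through transcription, and the T7 promoter beyond attL2 points back toward the insert, so it would yield antisense rather than coding transcripts. The short lacI and lacZα fragments are backbone remnants, and M13 primer sites flanking the cassette are used for sequence verification.

IAA27 encodes an Aux/IAA protein, a short-lived transcriptional repressor of early auxin response genes that acts through interaction with auxin response factors. The associated publication concerns a synthetic approach to studying the tunability of auxin signalling, so this clone most likely served as a source for building IAA27 fusion constructs, although the record does not name the destination vectors or fusion partners.
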