Addgene plasmid #83860: pDONR-IAA27_no stop
Purpose: Gateway donor vector for IAA27 with no stop codon
Depositing lab: Jennifer Nemhauser. Depositing organization: University of Washington. Publication: A synthetic approach reveals extensive tunability of auxin signaling. Havens KA, Guseman JM, Jang SS, Pierre-Jerome E, Bolten N, Klavins E, Nemhauser JL. Plant Physiol. 2012 Sep;160(1):135-42. doi: 10.1104/pp.112.202184. Epub 2012 Jul 27. PubMed 22843664.
Backbone
  Vector backbone: pDONR221
  Backbone manufacturer: Invitrogen
  Vector type: Gateway Donor vector
Growth in bacteria
  Bacterial resistance: Kanamycin, 50 μg/mL
  Growth temperature: 37°C
  Growth strain: DH5alpha
  Copy number: Unknown
Gene/Insert
  Gene/Insert name: IAA27
  Species: A. thaliana (mustard weed)
  Mutation: no stop codon
  Entrez Gene: PAP2 (a.k.a. AT4G29080, F19B15.110, F19B15_110, IAA27, indole-3-acetic acid inducible 27, phytochrome-associated protein 2)
  Cloning method: Gateway Cloning
  Sequencing primers: 5′ M13F; 3′ M13R
Terms and licenses: Academic/Nonprofit Terms; Industry Terms: Not Available to Industry
How to cite: pDONR-IAA27_no stop was a gift from Jennifer Nemhauser (Addgene plasmid # 83860 ; http://n2t.net/addgene:83860 ; RRID:Addgene_83860)
