>Addgene plasmid #83860 | pDONR-IAA27_no stop | addgene partial sequence | sequence record 161350 | M13-Rev 5'-CAGGAAACAGCTATGACC-3'
TCAGCTGGATGGCAAATAATGATTTTATTTTGACTGATAGTGACCTGTTCGTTGCAACAAATTGATAAGC
AATGCTTTCTTATAATGCCAACTTTGTACAAGAAAGCTGGGTGGTTCCTGCTTCTGCACTTCTCCATCAC
CCTTGGAGCTAAGCCGATAGCCTCAGAGCTCTTCATGATTCTCAGCTTCTTGCAGGAGCATATAAACATT
TCCCAAGGGACATCTCCGACCAGCATCCAGTCACTGTCTTTATCTTCATAGGTTACAACATACTCAGAAC
CACGCAAGAGATCAGTCAAGCGACTCTCGTTTAACCCATCTCTGCCACACCCTCCATGAGAACCAAACTG
ACCAATGGTGAAGCAACTGAACATCTTCTCAAGAGCAGAAGAGAGCTCAAGGTAGCTTTTGTAAGTCTTG
AGATCGATTTTCCTCAAGTAAGGAGCACCTTCCATACTCACTTTGACATACAAGCAAGGTTGTTCTGGTC
CAGACTTAGCTTCTGCTTCTTCAGTCTCTGAGTTATTACCAGGTTTCTGAGATTGAGAAGAAGCCATTGA
GTTCTTCCTGAATGATCTTATTGGTGGCCATCCCACCACTTGTGCTTTTGAAGCTGGAGCTGTAGCAGAG
CTCTTCTTCTCCTTAACCGGAACAGCCGGTTTAGTGAAAGTTGTCGACTTTCCATCTTTAACGACGGAGG
TACGGGGACCAGAACCCGAGCCGACATCACCAGTAGCAGTAGTGGATCCAGGAGAGAAGACCCATTTGTT
AGAGTCGTTAATAGCGTCGGAGAACACCCTTTTGGCACCTGACACGGGACAGCTACTCTTGTTGAGAGCC
AAGAATCTTGAGTCGACTCGCTCCGGCGACTCAGAACCGGGTAAACCGAGTCTTAACTCGGTAGCCTTGA
AATTGAGAC
