>Addgene plasmid #83860 | pDONR-IAA27_no stop | addgene partial sequence | sequence record 161351 | M13pUC-Fwd 5'-CCCAGTCACGACGTTGTAAAACG-3'
CCAAATAATGATTTTATTTTGACTGATAGTGACCTGTTCGTTGCAACAAATTGATGAGCAATGCTTTTTT
ATAATGCCAACTTTGTACAAAAAAGCAGGCTTCAAAATGTCTGTATCTGTAGCAGCAGAGCATGATTACA
TAGGTTTGTCAGAGTTTCCAACCATGGAAGCAACAACAATGTCTGACAAAACCAAAACCAGAGACAATAA
CAACGGTCTCAATTTCAAGGCTACCGAGTTAAGACTCGGTTTACCCGGTTCTGAGTCGCCGGAGCGAGTC
GACTCAAGATTCTTGGCTCTCAACAAGAGTAGCTGTCCCGTGTCAGGTGCCAAAAGGGTGTTCTCCGACG
CTATTAACGACTCTAACAAATGGGTCTTCTCTCCTGGATCCACTACTGCTACTGGTGATGTCGGCTCGGG
TTCTGGTCCCCGTACCTCCGTCGTTAAAGATGGAAAGTCGACAACTTTCACTAAACCGGCTGTTCCGGTT
AAGGAGAAGAAGAGCTCTGCTACAGCTCCAGCTTCAAAAGCACAAGTGGTGGGATGGCCACCAATAAGAT
CATTCAGGAAGAACTCAATGGCTTCTTCTCAATCTCAGAAACCTGGTAATAACTCAGAGACTGAAGAAGC
AGAAGCTAAGTCTGGACCAGAACAACCTTGCTTGTATGTCAAAGTGAGTATGGAAGGTGCTCCTTACTTG
AGGAAAATCGATCTCAAGACTTACAAAAGCTACCTTGAGCTCTCTTCTGCTCTTGAGAAGATGTTCAGTT
GCTTCACCATTGGTCAGTTTGGTTCTCATGGAGGGTGTGGCAGAGATGGGTTAAACGAGAGTCGCTTGAC
TGATCTCTTGCGTGGTTCTGAGTATGTTGTAACCTATGAAGATAAAGACAGTGACTGGATGCTGGTCGGA
GATGTCCCTTGGGAAATGTTTATATGCTCCTGCAAGAAGCTGAGAATCATGAAGAGCTCTGAGGCTATCG
GCTTA
